>Addgene plasmid #181726 | pAG426-GAL-3xFLAG-PolyA | addgene full sequence | sequence record 468557 | Addgene NGS Result
TTGAGATCCTTTTTTTCTGCGCGTAATCTGCTGCTTGCAAACAAAAAAACCACCGCTACCAGCGGTGGTT
TGTTTGCCGGATCAAGAGCTACCAACTCTTTTTCCGAAGGTAACTGGCTTCAGCAGAGCGCAGATACCAA
ATACTGTTCTTCTAGTGTAGCCGTAGTTAGGCCACCACTTCAAGAACTCTGTAGCACCGCCTACATACCT
CGCTCTGCTAATCCTGTTACCAGTGGCTGCTGCCAGTGGCGATAAGTCGTGTCTTACCGGGTTGGACTCA
AGACGATAGTTACCGGATAAGGCGCAGCGGTCGGGCTGAACGGGGGGTTCGTGCACACAGCCCAGCTTGG
AGCGAACGACCTACACCGAACTGAGATACCTACAGCGTGAGCTATGAGAAAGCGCCACGCTTCCCGAAGG
GAGAAAGGCGGACAGGTATCCGGTAAGCGGCAGGGTCGGAACAGGAGAGCGCACGAGGGAGCTTCCAGGG
GGAAACGCCTGGTATCTTTATAGTCCTGTCGGGTTTCGCCACCTCTGACTTGAGCGTCGATTTTTGTGAT
GCTCGTCAGGGGGGCGGAGCCTATGGAAAAACGCCAGCAACGCGGCCTTTTTACGGTTCCTGGCCTTTTG
CTGGCCTTTTGCTCACATGTTCTTTCCTGCGTTATCCCCTGATTCTGTGGATAACCGTATTACCGCCTTT
GAGTGAGCTGATACCGCTCGCCGCAGCCGAACGACCGAGCGCAGCGAGTCAGTGAGCGAGGAAGCGGAAG
AGCGCCCAATACGCAAACCGCCTCTCCCCGCGCGTTGGCCGATTCATTAATGCAGCTGGCACGACAGGTT
TCCCGACTGGAAAGCGGGCAGTGAGCGCAACGCAATTAATGTGAGTTAGCTCACTCATTAGGCACCCCAG
GCTTTACACTTTATGCTTCCGGCTCGTATGTTGTGTGGAATTGTGAGCGGATAACAATTTCACACAGGAA
ACAGCTATGACCATGATTACGCCAAGCGCGCAATTAACCCTCACTAAAGGGAACAAAAGCTGGAGCTCTA
GTACGGATTAGAAGCCGCCGAGCGGGTGACAGCCCTCCGAAGGAAGACTCTCCTCCGTGCGTCCTCGTCT
TCACCGGTCGCGTTCCTGAAACGCAGATGTGCCTCGCGCCGCACTGCTCCGAACAATAAAGATTCTACAA
TACTAGCTTTTATGGTTATGAAGAGGAAAAATTGGCAGTAACCTGGCCCCACAAACCTTCAAATGAACGA
ATCAAATTAACAACCATAGGATGATAATGCGATTAGTTTTTTAGCCTTATTTCTGGGGTAATTAATCAGC
GAAGCGATGATTTTTGATCTATTAACAGATATATAAATGCAAAAACTGCATAACCACTTTAACTAATACT
TTCAACATTTTCGGTTTGTATTACTTCTTATTCAAATGTAATAAAAGTATCAACAAAAAATTGTTAATAT
ACCTCTATACTTTAACGTCAAGGAGAAAAAACCCCGGATTCTAGAACTAGTGGATCCCCCATCACAAGTT
TGTACAAAAAAGCAGGCTACAAAATGGACTACAAAGACCATGACGGTGATTATAAAGATCATGACATCGA
TTACAAGGATGACGATGACAAGCTTGCGGCCGCGAATTCAGCAGCAGCAGCAGCAGCAGCAGCAGCAGCA
GCAGCAGCAGCAGCAGCAGCAGCAGCAGCAGCAGCAGCAGCAGCAGCAGCAGCAGCAGCAGCAGCAGCAG
CAGCAGCAGCAGCAGCAGCAGCAGCAGCAGCAGCAGCAGCAGCAGCAGCAGCAGCAGCAGCAGCAGCAGC
AGCAGCAGCAGCAGCAGCAGCAGCAGCAGCAGCAGCAGCAGCAGCAGCAGCAGCAGCAGCAGCAGCAGCA
GCAGCAGCAGATCTAACCTCCTCAGCTTCCTCATAGAACCCAGCTTTCTTGTACAAAGTGGTGATGGGCT
GCAGGAATTCGATATCAAGCTTATCGATACCGTCGACCTCGAGTCATGTAATTAGTTATGTCACGCTTAC
ATTCACGCCCTCCCCCCACATCCGCTCTAACCGAAAAGGAAGGAGTTAGACAACCTGAAGTCTAGGTCCC
TATTTATTTTTTTATAGTTATGTTAGTATTAAGAACGTTATTTATATTTCAAATTTTTCTTTTTTTTCTG
TACAGACGCGTGTACGCATGTAACATTATACTGAAAACCTTGCTTGAGAAGGTTTTGGGACGCTCGAAGG
CTTTAATTTGCGGCCGGTACCCAATTCGCCCTATAGTGAGTCGTATTACGCGCGCTCACTGGCCGTCGTT
TTACAACGTCGTGACTGGGAAAACCCTGGCGTTACCCAACTTAATCGCCTTGCAGCACATCCCCCTTTCG
CCAGCTGGCGTAATAGCGAAGAGGCCCGCACCGATCGCCCTTCCCAACAGTTGCGCAGCCTGAATGGCGA
ATGG
[124 nt withheld, positions 2455-2578]
C
[91 nt withheld, positions 2580-2670]
A
[49 nt withheld, positions 2672-2720]
CCTTTGACGTTGGAGTCCACGTTCTTT
[37 nt withheld, positions 2748-2784]
ACCCTATCTCGGTCTATTCTTTTGATTTATAAGGGATTTTGCCGATTTCGGCCTATTGGTTAAAAAATGA
GCTGATTTAACAAAAATTTAACGCGAATTTTAACAAAATATTAACGCTTACAATTTCCTGATGCGGTATT
TTCTCCTTACGCATCTGTGCGGTATTTCACACCGCATAGGGTAATAACTGATATAATTAAATTGAAGCTC
TAATTTGTGAGTTTAGTATACATGCATTTACTTATAATACAGTTTTTTAGTTTTGCTGGCCGCATCTTCT
CAAATATGCTTCCCAGCCTGCTTTTCTGTAACGTTCACCCTCTACCTTAGCATCCCTTCCCTTTGCAAAT
AGTCCTCTTCCAACAATAATAATGTCAGATCCTGTAGAGACCACATCATCCACGGTTCTATACTGTTGAC
CCAATGCGTCTCCCTTGTCATCTAAACCCACACCGGGTGTCATAATCAACCAATCGTAACCTTCATCTCT
TCCACCCATGTCTCTTTGAGCAATAAAGCCGATAACAAAATCTTTGTCGCTCTTCGCAATGTCAACAGTA
CCCTTAGTATATTCTCCAGTAGATAGGGAGCCCTTGCATGACAATTCTGCTAACATCAAAAGGCCTCTAG
GTTCCTTTGTTACTTCTTCTGCCGCCTGCTTCAAACCGCTAACAATACCTGGGCCCACCACACCGTGTGC
ATTCGTAATGTCTGCCCATTCTGCTATTCTGTATACACCCGCAGAGTACTGCAATTTGACTGTATTACCA
ATGTCAGCAAATTTTCTGTCTTCGAAGAGTAAAAAATTGTACTTGGCGGATAATGCCTTTAGCGGCTTAA
CTGTGCCCTCCATGGAAAAATCAGTCAAGATATCCACATGTGTTTTTAGTAAACAAATTTTGGGACCTAA
TGCTTCAACTAACTCCAGTAATTCCTTGGTGGTACGAACATCCAATGAAGCACACAAGTTTGTTTGCTTT
TCGTGCATGATATTAAATAGCTTGGCAGCAACAGGACTAGGATGAGTAGCAGCACGTTCCTTATATGTAG
CTTTCGACATGATTTATCTTCGTTTCCTGCAGGTTTTTGTTCTGTGCAGTTGGGTTAAGAATACTGGGCA
ATTTCATGTTTCTTCAACACTACATATGCGTATATATACCAATCTAAGTCTGTGCTCCTTCCTTCGTTCT
TCCTTCTGTTCGGAGATTACCGAATCAAAAAAATTTCAAGGAAACCGAAATCAAAAAAAAGAATAAAAAA
AAAATGATGAATTGAAAAGGTGGTATGGTGCACTCTCAGTACAATCTGCTCTGATGCCGCATAGTTAAGC
CAGCCCCGACACCCGCCAACACCCGCTGACGCGCCCTGACGGGCTTGTCTGCTCCCGGCATCCGCTTACA
GACAAGCTGTGACCGTCTCCGGGAGCTGCATGTGTCAGAGGTTTTCACCGTCATCACCGAAACGCGCGAG
ACGAAAGGGCCTCGTGATACGCCTATTTTTATAGGTTAATGTCATGATAATAATGGTTTCTTAGTATGAT
CCAATATCAAAGGAAATGATAGCATTGAAGGATGAGACTAATCCAATTGAGGAGTGGCAGCATATAGAAC
AGCTAAAGGGTAGTGCTGAAGGAAGCATACGATACCCCGCATGGAATGGGATAATATCACAGGAGGTACT
AGACTACCTTTCATCCTACATAAATAGACGCATATAAGTACGCATTTAAGCATAAACACGCACTATGCCG
TTCTTCTCATGTATATATATATACAGGCAACACGCAGATATAGGTGCGACGTGAACAGTGAGCTGTATGT
GCGCAGCTCGCGTTGCATTTTCGGAAGCGCTCGTTTTCGGAAACGCTTTGAAGTTCCTATTCCGAAGTTC
CTATTCTCTAGAAAGTATAGGAACTTCAGAGCGCTTTTGAAAACCAAAAGCGCTCTGAAGACGCACTTTC
AAAAAACCAAAAACGCACCGGACTGTAACGAGCTACTAAAATATTGCGAATACCGCTTCCACAAACATTG
CTCAAAAGTATCTCTTTGCTATATATCTCTGTGCTATATCCCTATATAACCTACCCATCCACCTTTCGCT
CCTTGAACTTGCATCTAAACTCGACCTCTACATTTTTTATGTTTATCTCTAGTATTACTCTTTAGACAAA
AAAATTGTAGTAAGAACTATTCATAGAGTGAATCGAAAACAATACGAAAATGTAAACATTTCCTATACGT
AGTATATAGAGACAAAATAGAAGAAACCGTTCATAATTTTCTGACCAATGAAGAATCATCAACGCTATCA
CTTTCTGTTCACAAAGTATGCGCAATCCACATCGGTATAGAATATAATCGGGGATGCCTTTATCTTGAAA
AAATGCACCCGCAGCTTCGCTAGTAATCAGTAAACGCGGGAAGTGGAGTCAGGCTTTTTTTATGGAAGAG
AAAATAGACACCAAAGTAGCCTTCTTCTAACCTTAACGGACCTACAGTGCAAAAAGTTATCAAGAGACTG
CATTATAGAGCGCACAAAGGAGAAAAAAAGTAATCTAAGATGCTTTGTTAGAAAAATAGCGCTCTCGGGA
TGCATTTTTGTAGAACAAAAAAGAAGTATAGATTCTTTGTTGGTAAAATAGCGCTCTCGCGTTGCATTTC
TGTTCTGTAAAAATGCAGCTCAGATTCTTTGTTTGAAAAATTAGCGCTCTCGCGTTGCATTTTTGTTTTA
CAAAAATGAAGCACAGATTCTTCGTTGGTAAAATAGCGCTTTCGCGTTGCATTTCTGTTCTGTAAAAATG
CAGCTCAGATTCTTTGTTTGAAAAATTAGCGCTCTCGCGTTGCATTTTTGTTCTACAAAATGAAGCACAG
ATGCTTCGTTCAGGTGGCACTTTTCGGGGAAATGTGCGCGGAACCCCTATTTGTTTATTTTTCTAAATAC
ATTCAAATATGTATCCGCTCATGAGACAATAACCCTGATAAATGCTTCAATAATATTGAAAAAGGAAGAG
TATGAGTATTCAACATTTCCGTGTCGCCCTTATTCCCTTTTTTGCGGCATTTTGCCTTCCTGTTTTTGCT
CACCCAGAAACGCTGGTGAAAGTAAAAGATGCTGAAGATCAGTTGGGTGCACGAGTGGGTTACATCGAAC
TGGATCTCAACAGCGGTAAGATCCTTGAGAGTTTTCGCCCCGAAGAACGTTTTCCAATGATGAGCACTTT
TAAAGTTCTGCTATGTGGCGCGGTATTATCCCGTATTGACGCCGGGCAAGAGCAACTCGGTCGCCGCATA
CACTATTCTCAGAATGACTTGGTTGAGTACTCACCAGTCACAGAAAAGCATCTTACGGATGGCATGACAG
TAAGAGAATTATGCAGTGCTGCCATAACCATGAGTGATAACACTGCGGCCAACTTACTTCTGACAACGAT
CGGAGGACCGAAGGAGCTAACCGCTTTTTTGCACAACATGGGGGATCATGTAACTCGCCTTGATCGTTGG
GAACCGGAGCTGAATGAAGCCATACCAAACGACGAGCGTGACACCACGATGCCTGTAGCAATGGCAACAA
CGTTGCGCAAACTATTAACTGGCGAACTACTTACTCTAGCTTCCCGGCAACAATTAATAGACTGGATGGA
GGCGGATAAAGTTGCAGGACCACTTCTGCGCTCGGCCCTTCCGGCTGGCTGGTTTATTGCTGATAAATCT
GGAGCCGGTGAGCGTGGGTCTCGCGGTATCATTGCAGCACTGGGGCCAGATGGTAAGCCCTCCCGTATCG
TAGTTATCTACACGACGGGGAGTCAGGCAACTATGGATGAACGAAATAGACAGATCGCTGAGATAGGTGC
CTCACTGATTAAGCATTGGTAACTGTCAGACCAAGTTTACTCATATATACTTTAGATTGATTTAAAACTT
CATTTTTAATTTAAAAGGATCTAGGTGAAGATCCTTTTTGATAATCTCATGACCAAAATCCCTTAACGTG
AGTTTTCGTTCCACTGAGCGTCAGACCCCGTAGAAAAGATCAAAGGATCTTC
Features (pLannotate 1.2.2; 24 found; start..end, strand, type, name):
      1..589     +  rep_origin     ori: high-copy-number ColE1/pMB1/pBR322/pUC origin of replication
    772..864     +  CDS            lacI (fragment): lac repressor; lacI; The lac repressor binds to the lac operator to inhibit transcription in E. coli. This inhibition can be relieved by adding lactose or isopropyl-β-D-thiogalactopyranoside (IPTG).
    877..898     +  protein_bind   CAP binding site: CAP binding activates transcription in the presence of cAMP. E. coli catabolite activator protein
    913..943     +  promoter       lac promoter: promoter for the E. coli lac operon
    951..967     +  protein_bind   lac operator: The lac repressor binds to the lac operator to inhibit transcription in E. coli. This inhibition can be relieved by adding lactose or isopropyl-β-D-thiogalactopyranoside (IPTG). lac repressor encoded by lacI
   1012..1030    +  promoter       T3 promoter: promoter for bacteriophage T3 RNA polymerase
   1054..1495    +  promoter       GAL1 promoter: S. cerevisiae GAL1; inducible promoter, regulated by Gal4
   1510..1530    +  misc_feature   MCS (fragment): pBluescript multiple cloning site
   1534..1558    +  protein_bind   attB1: mutant version of attB; recombination site for the Gateway® BP reaction BP Clonase™
   1567..1632    +  CDS            3xFLAG: three tandem FLAG® epitope tags, followed by an enterokinase cleavage site
   1928..1952    -  protein_bind   attB2: mutant version of attB; recombination site for the Gateway® BP reaction BP Clonase™
   1956..2003    +  misc_feature   MCS (fragment): pBluescript multiple cloning site
   2004..2251    +  terminator     CYC1 terminator: S. cerevisiae CYC1; transcription terminator for CYC1
   2270..2288    -  promoter       T7 promoter: promoter for bacteriophage T7 RNA polymerase
   2296..2451    +  CDS            lacZα (fragment): LacZα fragment of β-galactosidase; lacZ fragment
   2455..2883    +  rep_origin     f1 ori (sequence partly withheld): f1 bacteriophage origin of replication; arrow indicates direction of (+) strand synthesis
   2911..2962    -  misc_feature   bom (fragment): basis of mobility region from pBR322
   3041..3844    -  CDS            URA3: orotidine-5'-phosphate decarboxylase, required for uracil biosynthesis; S. cerevisiae URA3; yeast auxotrophic marker, counterselectable with 5-fluoroorotic acid (5-FOA)
   3845..4060    -  promoter       URA3 promoter: S. cerevisiae URA3
   4068..4117    -  misc_feature   bom (fragment): basis of mobility region from pBR322
   4219..4254    -  CDS            rop (fragment): Rop protein, which maintains plasmids at low copy number; rop
   4322..5664    +  rep_origin     2μ ori: yeast 2μ plasmid origin of replication
   5691..5795    +  promoter       AmpR promoter: bla
   5796..6656    +  CDS            AmpR: β-lactamase; bla; confers resistance to ampicillin, carbenicillin, and related antibiotics
