>Addgene plasmid #181726 | pAG426-GAL-3xFLAG-PolyA Sequencing Result | analyzer sequence | sequence record 440855
GACGAAAGGGCCTCGTGATACGCCTATTTTTATAGGTTAATGTCATGATAATAATGGTTTCTTAGTATGA
TCCAATATCAAAGGAAATGATAGCATTGAAGGATGAGACTAATCCAATTGAGGAGTGGCAGCATATAGAA
CAGCTAAAGGGTAGTGCTGAAGGAAGCATACGATACCCCGCATGGAATGGGATAATATCACAGGAGGTAC
TAGACTACCTTTCATCCTACATAAATAGACGCATATAAGTACGCATTTAAGCATAAACACGCACTATGCC
GTTCTTCTCATGTATATATATATACAGGCAACACGCAGATATAGGTGCGACGTGAACAGTGAGCTGTATG
TGCGCAGCTCGCGTTGCATTTTCGGAAGCGCTCGTTTTCGGAAACGCTTTGAAGTTCCTATTCCGAAGTT
CCTATTCTCTAGAAAGTATAGGAACTTCAGAGCGCTTTTGAAAACCAAAAGCGCTCTGAAGACGCACTTT
CAAAAAACCAAAAACGCACCGGACTGTAACGAGCTACTAAAATATTGCGAATACCGCTTCCACAAACATT
GCTCAAAAGTATCTCTTTGCTATATATCTCTGTGCTATATCCCTATATAACCTACCCATCCACCTTTCGC
TCCTTGAACTTGCATCTAAACTCGACCTCTACATTTTTTATGTTTATCTCTAGTATTACTCTTTAGACAA
AAAAATTGTAGTAAGAACTATTCATAGAGTGAATCGAAAACAATACGAAAATGTAAACATTTCCTATACG
TAGTATATAGAGACAAAATAGAAGAAACCGTTCATAATTTTCTGACCAATGAAGAATCATCAACGCTATC
ACTTTCTGTTCACAAAGTATGCGCAATCCACATCGGTATAGAATATAATCGGGGATGCCTTTATCTTGAA
AAAATGCACCCGCAGCTTCGCTAGTAATCAGTAAACGCGGGAAGTGGAGTCAGGCTTTTTTTATGGAAGA
GAAAATAGACACCAAAGTAGCCTTCTTCTAACCTTAACGGACCTACAGTGCAAAAAGTTATCAAGAGACT
GCATTATAGAGCGCACAAAGGAGAAAAAAAGTAATCTAAGATGCTTTGTTAGAAAAATAGCGCTCTCGGG
ATGCATTTTTGTAGAACAAAAAAGAAGTATAGATTCTTTGTTGGTAAAATAGCGCTCTCGCGTTGCATTT
CTGTTCTGTAAAAATGCAGCTCAGATTCTTTGTTTGAAAAATTAGCGCTCTCGCGTTGCATTTTTGTTTT
ACAAAAATGAAGCACAGATTCTTCGTTGGTAAAATAGCGCTTTCGCGTTGCATTTCTGTTCTGTAAAAAT
GCAGCTCAGATTCTTTGTTTGAAAAATTAGCGCTCTCGCGTTGCATTTTTGTTCTACAAAATGAAGCACA
GATGCTTCGTTCAGGTGGCACTTTTCGGGGAAATGTGCGCGGAACCCCTATTTGTTTATTTTTCTAAATA
CATTCAAATATGTATCCGCTCATGAGACAATAACCCTGATAAATGCTTCAATAATATTGAAAAAGGAAGA
GTATGAGTATTCAACATTTCCGTGTCGCCCTTATTCCCTTTTTTGCGGCATTTTGCCTTCCTGTTTTTGC
TCACCCAGAAACGCTGGTGAAAGTAAAAGATGCTGAAGATCAGTTGGGTGCACGAGTGGGTTACATCGAA
CTGGATCTCAACAGCGGTAAGATCCTTGAGAGTTTTCGCCCCGAAGAACGTTTTCCAATGATGAGCACTT
TTAAAGTTCTGCTATGTGGCGCGGTATTATCCCGTATTGACGCCGGGCAAGAGCAACTCGGTCGCCGCAT
ACACTATTCTCAGAATGACTTGGTTGAGTACTCACCAGTCACAGAAAAGCATCTTACGGATGGCATGACA
GTAAGAGAATTATGCAGTGCTGCCATAACCATGAGTGATAACACTGCGGCCAACTTACTTCTGACAACGA
TCGGAGGACCGAAGGAGCTAACCGCTTTTTTGCACAACATGGGGGATCATGTAACTCGCCTTGATCGTTG
GGAACCGGAGCTGAATGAAGCCATACCAAACGACGAGCGTGACACCACGATGCCTGTAGCAATGGCAACA
ACGTTGCGCAAACTATTAACTGGCGAACTACTTACTCTAGCTTCCCGGCAACAATTAATAGACTGGATGG
AGGCGGATAAAGTTGCAGGACCACTTCTGCGCTCGGCCCTTCCGGCTGGCTGGTTTATTGCTGATAAATC
TGGAGCCGGTGAGCGTGGGTCTCGCGGTATCATTGCAGCACTGGGGCCAGATGGTAAGCCCTCCCGTATC
GTAGTTATCTACACGACGGGGAGTCAGGCAACTATGGATGAACGAAATAGACAGATCGCTGAGATAGGTG
CCTCACTGATTAAGCATTGGTAACTGTCAGACCAAGTTTACTCATATATACTTTAGATTGATTTAAAACT
TCATTTTTAATTTAAAAGGATCTAGGTGAAGATCCTTTTTGATAATCTCATGACCAAAATCCCTTAACGT
GAGTTTTCGTTCCACTGAGCGTCAGACCCCGTAGAAAAGATCAAAGGATCTTCTTGAGATCCTTTTTTTC
TGCGCGTAATCTGCTGCTTGCAAACAAAAAAACCACCGCTACCAGCGGTGGTTTGTTTGCCGGATCAAGA
GCTACCAACTCTTTTTCCGAAGGTAACTGGCTTCAGCAGAGCGCAGATACCAAATACTGTTCTTCTAGTG
TAGCCGTAGTTAGGCCACCACTTCAAGAACTCTGTAGCACCGCCTACATACCTCGCTCTGCTAATCCTGT
TACCAGTGGCTGCTGCCAGTGGCGATAAGTCGTGTCTTACCGGGTTGGACTCAAGACGATAGTTACCGGA
TAAGGCGCAGCGGTCGGGCTGAACGGGGGGTTCGTGCACACAGCCCAGCTTGGAGCGAACGACCTACACC
GAACTGAGATACCTACAGCGTGAGCTATGAGAAAGCGCCACGCTTCCCGAAGGGAGAAAGGCGGACAGGT
ATCCGGTAAGCGGCAGGGTCGGAACAGGAGAGCGCACGAGGGAGCTTCCAGGGGGAAACGCCTGGTATCT
TTATAGTCCTGTCGGGTTTCGCCACCTCTGACTTGAGCGTCGATTTTTGTGATGCTCGTCAGGGGGGCGG
AGCCTATGGAAAAACGCCAGCAACGCGGCCTTTTTACGGTTCCTGGCCTTTTGCTGGCCTTTTGCTCACA
TGTTCTTTCCTGCGTTATCCCCTGATTCTGTGGATAACCGTATTACCGCCTTTGAGTGAGCTGATACCGC
TCGCCGCAGCCGAACGACCGAGCGCAGCGAGTCAGTGAGCGAGGAAGCGGAAGAGCGCCCAATACGCAAA
CCGCCTCTCCCCGCGCGTTGGCCGATTCATTAATGCAGCTGGCACGACAGGTTTCCCGACTGGAAAGCGG
GCAGTGAGCGCAACGCAATTAATGTGAGTTAGCTCACTCATTAGGCACCCCAGGCTTTACACTTTATGCT
TCCGGCTCGTATGTTGTGTGGAATTGTGAGCGGATAACAATTTCACACAGGAAACAGCTATGACCATGAT
TACGCCAAGCGCGCAATTAACCCTCACTAAAGGGAACAAAAGCTGGAGCTCTAGTACGGATTAGAAGCCG
CCGAGCGGGTGACAGCCCTCCGAAGGAAGACTCTCCTCCGTGCGTCCTCGTCTTCACCGGTCGCGTTCCT
GAAACGCAGATGTGCCTCGCGCCGCACTGCTCCGAACAATAAAGATTCTACAATACTAGCTTTTATGGTT
ATGAAGAGGAAAAATTGGCAGTAACCTGGCCCCACAAACCTTCAAATGAACGAATCAAATTAACAACCAT
AGGATGATAATGCGATTAGTTTTTTAGCCTTATTTCTGGGGTAATTAATCAGCGAAGCGATGATTTTTGA
TCTATTAACAGATATATAAATGCAAAAACTGCATAACCACTTTAACTAATACTTTCAACATTTTCGGTTT
GTATTACTTCTTATTCAAATGTAATAAAAGTATCAACAAAAAATTGTTAATATACCTCTATACTTTAACG
TCAAGGAGAAAAAACCCCGGATTCTAGAACTAGTGGATCCCCCATCACAAGTTTGTACAAAAAAGCAGGC
TACAAAATGGACTACAAAGACCATGACGGTGATTATAAAGATCATGACATCGATTACAAGGATGACGATG
ACAAGCTTGCGGCCGCGAATTCAGCAGCAGCAGCAGCAGCAGCAGCAGCAGCAGCAGCAGCAGCAGCAGC
AGCAGCAGCAGCAGCAGCAGCAGCAGCAGCAGCAGCAGCAGCAGCAGCAGCAGCAGCAGCAGCAGCAGCA
GCAGCAGCAGATCTAACCTCCTCAGCTTCCTCAGAACCCAGCTTTCTTGTACAAAGTGGTGATGGGCTGC
AGGAATTCGATATCAAGCTTATCGATACCGTCGACCTCGAGTCATGTAATTAGTTATGTCACGCTTACAT
TCACGCCCTCCCCCCACATCCGCTCTAACCGAAAAGGAAGGAGTTAGACAACCTGAAGTCTAGGTCCCTA
TTTATTTTTTTATAGTTATGTTAGTATTAAGAACGTTATTTATATTTCAAATTTTTCTTTTTTTTCTGTA
CAGACGCGTGTACGCATGTAACATTATACTGAAAACCTTGCTTGAGAAGGTTTTGGGACGCTCGAAGGCT
TTAATTTGCGGCCGGTACCCAATTCGCCCTATAGTGAGTCGTATTACGCGCGCTCACTGGCCGTCGTTTT
ACAACGTCGTGACTGGGAAAACCCTGGCGTTACCCAACTTAATCGCCTTGCAGCACATCCCCCTTTCGCC
AGCTGGCGTAATAGCGAAGAGGCCCGCACCGATCGCCCTTCCCAACAGTTGCGCAGCCTGAATGGCGAAT
GG
[124 nt withheld, positions 4903-5026]
C
[91 nt withheld, positions 5028-5118]
A
[49 nt withheld, positions 5120-5168]
CCTTTGACGTTGGAGTCCACGTTCTTT
[37 nt withheld, positions 5196-5232]
ACCCTATCTCGGTCTATTCTTTTGATTTATAAGGGATTTTGCCGATTTCGGCCTATTGGTTAAAAAATGA
GCTGATTTAACAAAAATTTAACGCGAATTTTAACAAAATATTAACGCTTACAATTTCCTGATGCGGTATT
TTCTCCTTACGCATCTGTGCGGTATTTCACACCGCATAGGGTAATAACTGATATAATTAAATTGAAGCTC
TAATTTGTGAGTTTAGTATACATGCATTTACTTATAATACAGTTTTTTAGTTTTGCTGGCCGCATCTTCT
CAAATATGCTTCCCAGCCTGCTTTTCTGTAACGTTCACCCTCTACCTTAGCATCCCTTCCCTTTGCAAAT
AGTCCTCTTCCAACAATAATAATGTCAGATCCTGTAGAGACCACATCATCCACGGTTCTATACTGTTGAC
CCAATGCGTCTCCCTTGTCATCTAAACCCACACCGGGTGTCATAATCAACCAATCGTAACCTTCATCTCT
TCCACCCATGTCTCTTTGAGCAATAAAGCCGATAACAAAATCTTTGTCGCTCTTCGCAATGTCAACAGTA
CCCTTAGTATATTCTCCAGTAGATAGGGAGCCCTTGCATGACAATTCTGCTAACATCAAAAGGCCTCTAG
GTTCCTTTGTTACTTCTTCTGCCGCCTGCTTCAAACCGCTAACAATACCTGGGCCCACCACACCGTGTGC
ATTCGTAATGTCTGCCCATTCTGCTATTCTGTATACACCCGCAGAGTACTGCAATTTGACTGTATTACCA
ATGTCAGCAAATTTTCTGTCTTCGAAGAGTAAAAAATTGTACTTGGCGGATAATGCCTTTAGCGGCTTAA
CTGTGCCCTCCATGGAAAAATCAGTCAAGATATCCACATGTGTTTTTAGTAAACAAATTTTGGGACCTAA
TGCTTCAACTAACTCCAGTAATTCCTTGGTGGTACGAACATCCAATGAAGCACACAAGTTTGTTTGCTTT
TCGTGCATGATATTAAATAGCTTGGCAGCAACAGGACTAGGATGAGTAGCAGCACGTTCCTTATATGTAG
CTTTCGACATGATTTATCTTCGTTTCCTGCAGGTTTTTGTTCTGTGCAGTTGGGTTAAGAATACTGGGCA
ATTTCATGTTTCTTCAACACTACATATGCGTATATATACCAATCTAAGTCTGTGCTCCTTCCTTCGTTCT
TCCTTCTGTTCGGAGATTACCGAATCAAAAAAATTTCAAGGAAACCGAAATCAAAAAAAAGAATAAAAAA
AAAATGATGAATTGAAAAGGTGGTATGGTGCACTCTCAGTACAATCTGCTCTGATGCCGCATAGTTAAGC
CAGCCCCGACACCCGCCAACACCCGCTGACGCGCCCTGACGGGCTTGTCTGCTCCCGGCATCCGCTTACA
GACAAGCTGTGACCGTCTCCGGGAGCTGCATGTGTCAGAGGTTTTCACCGTCATCACCGAAACGCGCGA
Features (pLannotate 1.2.2; 24 found; start..end, strand, type, name):
     69..1411    +  rep_origin     2μ ori: yeast 2μ plasmid origin of replication
   1438..1542    +  promoter       AmpR promoter: bla
   1543..2403    +  CDS            AmpR: β-lactamase; bla; confers resistance to ampicillin, carbenicillin, and related antibiotics
   2574..3162    +  rep_origin     ori: high-copy-number ColE1/pMB1/pBR322/pUC origin of replication
   3345..3437    +  CDS            lacI (fragment): lac repressor; lacI; The lac repressor binds to the lac operator to inhibit transcription in E. coli. This inhibition can be relieved by adding lactose or isopropyl-β-D-thiogalactopyranoside (IPTG).
   3450..3471    +  protein_bind   CAP binding site: CAP binding activates transcription in the presence of cAMP. E. coli catabolite activator protein
   3486..3516    +  promoter       lac promoter: promoter for the E. coli lac operon
   3524..3540    +  protein_bind   lac operator: The lac repressor binds to the lac operator to inhibit transcription in E. coli. This inhibition can be relieved by adding lactose or isopropyl-β-D-thiogalactopyranoside (IPTG). lac repressor encoded by lacI
   3585..3603    +  promoter       T3 promoter: promoter for bacteriophage T3 RNA polymerase
   3627..4068    +  promoter       GAL1 promoter: S. cerevisiae GAL1; inducible promoter, regulated by Gal4
   4083..4103    +  misc_feature   MCS (fragment): pBluescript multiple cloning site
   4107..4131    +  protein_bind   attB1: mutant version of attB; recombination site for the Gateway® BP reaction BP Clonase™
   4140..4205    +  CDS            3xFLAG: three tandem FLAG® epitope tags, followed by an enterokinase cleavage site
   4376..4400    -  protein_bind   attB2: mutant version of attB; recombination site for the Gateway® BP reaction BP Clonase™
   4404..4451    +  misc_feature   MCS (fragment): pBluescript multiple cloning site
   4452..4699    +  terminator     CYC1 terminator: S. cerevisiae CYC1; transcription terminator for CYC1
   4718..4736    -  promoter       T7 promoter: promoter for bacteriophage T7 RNA polymerase
   4744..4899    +  CDS            lacZα (fragment): LacZα fragment of β-galactosidase; lacZ fragment
   4903..5331    +  rep_origin     f1 ori (sequence partly withheld): f1 bacteriophage origin of replication; arrow indicates direction of (+) strand synthesis
   5359..5410    -  misc_feature   bom (fragment): basis of mobility region from pBR322
   5489..6292    -  CDS            URA3: orotidine-5'-phosphate decarboxylase, required for uracil biosynthesis; S. cerevisiae URA3; yeast auxotrophic marker, counterselectable with 5-fluoroorotic acid (5-FOA)
   6293..6508    -  promoter       URA3 promoter: S. cerevisiae URA3
   6516..6565    -  misc_feature   bom (fragment): basis of mobility region from pBR322
   6667..1       -  CDS            rop (fragment) (across the origin): Rop protein, which maintains plasmids at low copy number; rop
