[The description below was written by a language model from this plasmid's Addgene catalogue record and pLannotate feature annotations shown in this document.]
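Description:
pAG426-GAL-3xFLAG-PolyA is a yeast expression plasmid built by Gateway recombination into the pAG426-GAL-ccdB destination vector, a high-copy episomal shuttle backbone. In Saccharomyces cerevisiae it is maintained through the 2μ origin and selected with the URA3 auxotrophic marker, which is driven by its own promoter and can be counterselected with 5-FOA. In E. coli it replicates from a high-copy ColE1/pUC-type origin and is selected with ampicillin via the β-lactamase gene. An f1 origin, T3 and T7 phage promoters, and lac promoter/lacZα remnants are left over from the pBluescript-derived ancestry of the backbone.

The expression cassette consists of the galactose-inducible, Gal4-regulated GAL1 promoter, an attB1 site, an N-terminal 3xFLAG epitope, the synthetic "PolyA" insert, an attB2 site and the CYC1 transcription terminator. The attB sites are the scars of the Gateway reaction that replaced the ccdB counterselection cassette with the insert. The portion downstream of the tag is not annotated in either feature table, and the record does not define what "PolyA" encodes, so its exact nature (for example a repeat tract) and length cannot be stated from the annotation.

Two sequence records are provided, of 6,826 and 6,701 nt. They carry the same set of features in the same order, but differ in the distance between the 3xFLAG tag and attB2. This indicates a length difference within the unannotated insert, possibly reflecting instability or sequencing difficulty. The stated purpose is galactose-inducible expression of the FLAG-tagged product in yeast, with the epitope allowing detection or immunoprecipitation.
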