Addgene plasmid #181726: pAG426-GAL-3xFLAG-PolyA
Purpose: Galactose inducible expression of 3xFLAG-PolyA
Depositing lab: Alejandro Chavez. Depositing organization: Columbia University.
Backbone
  Vector backbone: pAG426-GAL-ccdb
  Vector type: Yeast Expression
Growth in bacteria
  Bacterial resistance: Ampicillin, 100 μg/mL
  Growth temperature: 30°C
  Growth strain: NEB Stable
  Copy number: High Copy
Gene/Insert
  Gene/Insert name: 3xFLAG-PolyA
  Species: Synthetic
  Tag / fusion protein: 3xFLAG (N terminal on insert)
  Cloning method: Gateway Cloning
Terms and licenses: Academic/Nonprofit Terms; Industry Terms: Not Available to Industry
How to cite: pAG426-GAL-3xFLAG-PolyA was a gift from Alejandro Chavez (Addgene plasmid # 181726 ; http://n2t.net/addgene:181726 ; RRID:Addgene_181726)
