>Addgene plasmid #181726 | pAG426-GAL-3xFLAG-PolyA | depositor partial sequence | sequence record 351431 | Insert Sequence
ATGGACTACAAAGACCATGACGGTGATTATAAAGATCATGACATCGATTACAAGGATGACGATGACAAGC
TTGCGGCCGCGAATTCAGCAGCAGCAGCAGCAGCAGCAGCAGCAGCAGCAGCAGCAGCAGCAGCAGCAGC
AGCAGCAGCAGCAGCAGCAGCAGCAGCAGCAGCAGCAGCAGCAGCAGCAGCAGCAGCAGCAGCAGCAGCA
GCAGCAGCAGCAGCAGCAGCAGCAGCAGCAGCAGCAGCAGCAGCAGCAGCAGCAGCAGCAGCAGCAGCAG
CAGCAGCAGCAGCAGCAGCAGCAGCAGCAGCAGCAGCAGCAGCAGCAGCAGCAGCAGCAGCAGCAGCAGC
AGCAGCAGCAGCAGCAGCAGCAGCAGCAGCAGCAGCAGCAGCAGCAGCAAACCCAGCTTTCTTGTACAAA
GTGGTGATGGGCTGCAGGAATTCGATATCAAGCTTATCGATACCGTCGACCTCGAGTCATGTAATTAGTT
ATGTCACGCTTACATTCACGCCCTCCCCCCACATCCGCTCTAACCGAAAAGGAAGGAGTTAG
